>Addgene plasmid #230598 | AiP1237 - pAAV-AiE2065m-minBG-FlpO-WPRE-HGHpA | addgene full sequence | sequence record 466218 | Addgene NGS Result
CTGCGCGTAATCTGCTGCTTGCAAACAAAAAAACCACCGCTACCAGCGGTGGTTTGTTTGCCGGATCAAG
AGCTACCAACTCTTTTTCCGAAGGTAACTGGCTTCAGCAGAGCGCAGATACCAAATACTGTTCTTCTAGT
GTAGCCGTAGTTAGGCCACCACTTCAAGAACTCTGTAGCACCGCCTACATACCTCGCTCTGCTAATCCTG
TTACCAGTGGCTGCTGCCAGTGGCGATAAGTCGTGTCTTACCGGGTTGGACTCAAGACGATAGTTACCGG
ATAAGGCGCAGCGGTCGGGCTGAACGGGGGGTTCGTGCACACAGCCCAGCTTGGAGCGAACGACCTACAC
CGAACTGAGATACCTACAGCGTGAGCTATGAGAAAGCGCCACGCTTCCCGAAGGGAGAAAGGCGGACAGG
TATCCGGTAAGCGGCAGGGTCGGAACAGGAGAGCGCACGAGGGAGCTTCCAGGGGGAAACGCCTGGTATC
TTTATAGTCCTGTCGGGTTTCGCCACCTCTGACTTGAGCGTCGATTTTTGTGATGCTCGTCAGGGGGGCG
GAGCCTATGGAAAAACGCCAGCAACGCGGCCTTTTTACGGTTCCTGGCCTTTTGCTGGCCTTTTGCTCAC
ATGTCCTGCAGGCAGCTGCGCGCTCGCTCGCTCACTGAGGCCGCCCGGGCGTCGGGCGACCTTTGGTCGC
CCGGCCTCAGTGAGCGAGCGAGCGCGCAGAGAGGGAGTGGCCAACTCCATCACTAGGGGTTCCTGCGGCC
GCACGCGTCGCTTCTTAAACTTGCAGAGAGCTCACGGTCTGCCTGTGCTGCTACCATTCTTATTGAATAA
CCCACTGGTACAACCTGTAAGACTATGTCAGATTTGCATGACCCATGCAAATAGAAACATTTAGTTTCAC
CTTGAAAGATATATAGGATTCATTTTGTTTTAAAAATTCTATCAAGCACTTGGGGTTTATGTTCAGCACC
AGTAGTCGTTCCATCTCCTACTGGTACTCCGTGATATGAGCATGCTTATGGCCTAAGGCTACTCCTTGAG
AAGATAATTTGTTAGGCTACAGGCCACGATTGGCTCTCTGCTGTCCTTCCCAAGGAAAGACAGCACACAT
CCACTCCCCACATACAGGCCGTATATTTCACAAAGTATTATGTGAACTGTTGTACAAGACTGGATTGCAG
GACTGGTCAGTCCATGCTTATATAACAGCTCAGCTGAAGACAATTGTTTTCAGTAATTTCCACTGAGCTC
AGTTCTCCAAGGAGTCACAATGCTTTCTGGTTGCATGCAGGGCACTTTTGGAAGCTGCAGTCAATTCTGG
AGGCCACCAGGGCACCATCAGCACGTAGCAGCAATTACTGACTAAGTGGCACTCTGGTTCCATTCTTCTG
AGGGGCCTACTTAGAGGCAAGGCGAAGTTGCTCTAGTGAAACTGAACAAAATACCTAATTTCTAGAGACT
GTAAGAAAAGTTTGAAATGCCTTGTGAATGTGTTGACTTGACAACAAAATACATACTAAAAATCAAGTTT
CTGGTCCAAACTCAGCCCAAAGAAAAAGTTAGAGAACCAGATGATGTTATGTCTTAAGGAGCTCGGGCTG
GGCATAAAAGTCAGGGCAGAGCCATCTATTGCTTACATTTGCTTCTGGCGTGGCCACCATGGCTCCTAAG
AAGAAGAGGAAGGTGATGAGCCAGTTCGACATCCTGTGCAAGACCCCCCCCAAGGTGCTGGTGCGGCAGT
TCGTGGAGAGATTCGAGAGGCCCAGCGGCGAGAAGATCGCCAGCTGTGCCGCCGAGCTGACCTACCTGTG
CTGGATGATCACCCACAACGGCACCGCCATCAAGAGGGCCACCTTCATGAGCTACAACACCATCATCAGC
AACAGCCTGAGCTTCGACATCGTGAACAAGAGCCTGCAGTTCAAGTACAAGACCCAGAAGGCCACCATCC
TGGAGGCCAGCCTGAAGAAGCTGATCCCCGCCTGGGAGTTCACCATCATCCCTTACAACGGCCAGAAGCA
CCAGAGCGACATCACCGACATCGTGTCCAGCCTGCAGCTGCAGTTCGAGAGCAGCGAGGAGGCCGACAAG
GGCAACAGCCACAGCAAGAAGATGCTGAAGGCCCTGCTGTCCGAGGGCGAGAGCATCTGGGAGATCACCG
AGAAGATCCTGAACAGCTTCGAGTACACCAGCAGGTTCACCAAGACCAAGACCCTGTACCAGTTCCTGTT
CCTGGCCACATTCATCAACTGCGGCAGGTTCAGCGACATCAAGAACGTGGACCCCAAGAGCTTCAAGCTG
GTGCAGAACAAGTACCTGGGCGTGATCATTCAGTGCCTGGTGACCGAGACCAAGACAAGCGTGTCCAGGC
ACATCTACTTTTTCAGCGCCAGAGGCAGGATCGACCCCCTGGTGTACCTGGACGAGTTCCTGAGGAACAG
CGAGCCCGTGCTGAAGAGAGTGAACAGGACCGGCAACAGCAGCAGCAACAAGCAGGAGTACCAGCTGCTG
AAGGACAACCTGGTGCGCAGCTACAACAAGGCCCTGAAGAAGAACGCCCCCTACCCCATCTTCGCTATCA
AGAACGGCCCTAAGAGCCACATCGGCAGGCACCTGATGACCAGCTTTCTGAGCATGAAGGGCCTGACCGA
GCTGACAAACGTGGTGGGCAACTGGAGCGACAAGAGGGCCTCCGCCGTGGCCAGGACCACCTACACCCAC
CAGATCACCGCCATCCCCGACCACTACTTCGCCCTGGTGTCCAGGTACTACGCCTACGACCCCATCAGCA
AGGAGATGATCGCCCTGAAGGACGAGACCAACCCCATCGAGGAGTGGCAGCACATCGAGCAGCTGAAGGG
CAGCGCCGAGGGCAGCATCAGATACCCCGCCTGGAACGGCATCATCAGCCAGGAGGTGCTGGACTACCTG
AGCAGCTACATCAACAGGCGGATCTGAGAATTCGATATCAAGCTTATCGATAATCAACCTCTGGATTACA
AAATTTGTGAAAGATTGACTGGTATTCTTAACTATGTTGCTCCTTTTACGCTATGTGGATACGCTGCTTT
AATGCCTTTGTATCATGCTATTGCTTCCCGTATGGCTTTCATTTTCTCCTCCTTGTATAAATCCTGGTTG
CTGTCTCTTTATGAGGAGTTGTGGCCCGTTGTCAGGCAACGTGGCGTGGTGTGCACTGTGTTTGCTGACG
CAACCCCCACTGGTTGGGGCATTGCCACCACCTGTCAGCTCCTTTCCGGGACTTTCGCTTTCCCCCTCCC
TATTGCCACGGCGGAACTCATCGCCGCCTGCCTTGCCCGCTGCTGGACAGGGGCTCGGCTGTTGGGCACT
GACAATTCCGTGGTGTTGTCGGGGAAATCATCGTCCTTTCCTTGGCTGCTCGCCTATGTTGCCACCTGGA
TTCTGCGCGGGACGTCCTTCTGCTACGTCCCTTCGGCCCTCAATCCAGCGGACCTTCCTTCCCGCGGCCT
GCTGCCGGCTCTGCGGCCTCTTCCGCGTCTTCGCCTTCGCCCTCAGACGAGTCGGATCTCCCTTTGGGCC
GCCTCCCCGCATCGATACCGAGCGCTGCTCGAGAGATCTACGGGTGGCATCCCTGTGACCCCTCCCCAGT
GCCTCTCCTGGCCCTGGAAGTTGCCACTCCAGTGCCCACCAGCCTTGTCCTAATAAAATTAAGTTGCATC
ATTTTGTCTGACTAGGTGTCCTTCTATAATATTATGGGGTGGAGGGGGGTGGTATGGAGCAAGGGGCAAG
TTGGGAAGACAACCTGTAGGGCCTGCGGGGTCTATTGGGAACCAAGCTGGAGTGCAGTGGCACAATCTTG
GCTCACTGCAATCTCCGCCTCCTGGGTTCAAGCGATTCTCCTGCCTCAGCCTCCCGAGTTGTTGGGATTC
CAGGCATGCATGACCAGGCTCAGCTAATTTTTGTTTTTTTGGTAGAGACGGGGTTTCACCATATTGGCCA
GGCTGGTCTCCAACTCCTAATCTCAGGTGATCTACCCACCTTGGCCTCCCAAATTGCTGGGATTACAGGC
GTGAACCACTGCTCCCTTCCCTGTCCTTCTGATTTTGTAGGTAACCACGTGCGGACCGAGCGGCCGCAGG
AACCCCTAGTGATGGAGTTGGCCACTCCCTCTCTGCGCGCTCGCTCGCTCACTGAGGCCGGGCGACCAAA
GGTCGCCCGACGCCCGGGCTTTGCCCGGGCGGCCTCAGTGAGCGAGCGAGCGCGCAGCTGCCTGCAGGGG
CGCCTGATGCGGTATTTTCTCCTTACGCATCTGTGCGGTATTTCACACCGCATA
[95 nt withheld, positions 4325-4419]
T
[46 nt withheld, positions 4421-4466]
C
[141 nt withheld, positions 4468-4608]
CCTTTGACGTTGGAGTCCACGTTCTTT
[37 nt withheld, positions 4636-4672]
ACTCTATCTCGGGCTATTCTTTTGATTTATAAGGGATTTTGCCGATTTCGGTCTATTGGTTAAAAAATGA
GCTGATTTAACAAAAATTTAACGCGAATTTTAACAAAATATTAACGTTTACAATTTTATGGTGCACTCTC
AGTACAATCTGCTCTGATGCCGCATAGTTAAGCCAGCCCCGACACCCGCCAACACCCGCTGACGCGCCCT
GACGGGCTTGTCTGCTCCCGGCATCCGCTTACAGACAAGCTGTGACCGTCTCCGGGAGCTGCATGTGTCA
GAGGTTTTCACCGTCATCACCGAAACGCGCGAGACGAAAGGGCCTCGTGATACGCCTATTTTTATAGGTT
AATGTCATGATAATAATGGTTTCTTAGACGTCAGGTGGCACTTTTCGGGGAAATGTGCGCGGAACCCCTA
TTTGTTTATTTTTCTAAATACATTCAAATATGTATCCGCTCATGAGACAATAACCCTGATAAATGCTTCA
ATAATATTGAAAAAGGAAGAGTATGAGTATTCAACATTTCCGTGTCGCCCTTATTCCCTTTTTTGCGGCA
TTTTGCCTTCCTGTTTTTGCTCACCCAGAAACGCTGGTGAAAGTAAAAGATGCTGAAGATCAGTTGGGTG
CACGAGTGGGTTACATCGAACTGGATCTCAACAGCGGTAAGATCCTTGAGAGTTTTCGCCCCGAAGAACG
TTTTCCAATGATGAGCACTTTTAAAGTTCTGCTATGTGGCGCGGTATTATCCCGTATTGACGCCGGGCAA
GAGCAACTCGGTCGCCGCATACACTATTCTCAGAATGACTTGGTTGAGTACTCACCAGTCACAGAAAAGC
ATCTTACGGATGGCATGACAGTAAGAGAATTATGCAGTGCTGCCATAACCATGAGTGATAACACTGCGGC
CAACTTACTTCTGACAACGATCGGAGGACCGAAGGAGCTAACCGCTTTTTTGCACAACATGGGGGATCAT
GTAACTCGCCTTGATCGTTGGGAACCGGAGCTGAATGAAGCCATACCAAACGACGAGCGTGACACCACGA
TGCCTGTAGCAATGGCAACAACGTTGCGCAAACTATTAACTGGCGAACTACTTACTCTAGCTTCCCGGCA
ACAATTAATAGACTGGATGGAGGCGGATAAAGTTGCAGGACCACTTCTGCGCTCGGCCCTTCCGGCTGGC
TGGTTTATTGCTGATAAATCTGGAGCCGGTGAGCGTGGGTCTCGCGGTATCATTGCAGCACTGGGGCCAG
ATGGTAAGCCCTCCCGTATCGTAGTTATCTACACGACGGGGAGTCAGGCAACTATGGATGAACGAAATAG
ACAGATCGCTGAGATAGGTGCCTCACTGATTAAGCATTGGTAACTGTCAGACCAAGTTTACTCATATATA
CTTTAGATTGATTTAAAACTTCATTTTTAATTTAAAAGGATCTAGGTGAAGATCCTTTTTGATAATCTCA
TGACCAAAATCCCTTAACGTGAGTTTTCGTTCCACTGAGCGTCAGACCCCGTAGAAAAGATCAAAGGATC
TTCTTGAGATCCTTTTTTT
Features (pLannotate 1.2.2; 14 found; start..end, strand, type, name):
    646..673     +  repeat_region  AAV2 ITR (fragment): inverted terminal repeat of adeno-associated virus serotype 2 inverted
    702..729     +  repeat_region  AAV2 ITR (fragment): inverted terminal repeat of adeno-associated virus serotype 2 inverted
   1669..2967    +  CDS            FLPo: nuclear-targeted site-specific recombinase FLPo is a mouse codon-optimized fusion between the SV40 nuclear localization signal and a thermostable version of the Saccharomyces cerevisiae site-specific recombinase FLP. Recombination occurs at FRT sequences.
   2968..2992    +  misc_feature   MCS (fragment): pBluescript multiple cloning site
   2992..3580    +  misc_feature   WPRE: woodchuck hepatitis virus posttranscriptional regulatory element
   3612..4088    +  polyA_signal   hGH poly(A) signal: human growth hormone polyadenylation signal
   4128..4268    +  repeat_region  AAV2 ITR: inverted terminal repeat of adeno-associated virus serotype 2 inverted
   4273..4324    -  misc_feature   bom (fragment): basis of mobility region from pBR322
   4343..4798    +  rep_origin     f1 ori (sequence partly withheld): f1 bacteriophage origin of replication; arrow indicates direction of (+) strand synthesis
   4799..4848    -  misc_feature   bom (fragment): basis of mobility region from pBR322
   4950..4985    -  CDS            rop (fragment): Rop protein, which maintains plasmids at low copy number; rop
   5080..5184    +  promoter       AmpR promoter: bla
   5185..6045    +  CDS            AmpR: β-lactamase; bla; confers resistance to ampicillin, carbenicillin, and related antibiotics
   6216..573     +  rep_origin     ori (across the origin): high-copy-number ColE1/pMB1/pBR322/pUC origin of replication
