[The description below was written by a language model from this plasmid's Addgene catalogue record and pLannotate feature annotations shown in this document.]
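Description:
AiP1237 - pAAV-AiE2065m-minBG-FlpO-WPRE-HGHpA is a 6,231 nt AAV transfer plasmid built on a pAAV2 backbone, intended for packaging an enhancer-driven recombinase cassette into recombinant adeno-associated virus for delivery to brain cells. In bacteria it is maintained through a high-copy ColE1/pUC-type origin and selected with ampicillin via the AmpR (β-lactamase) gene and its own promoter. An f1 phage origin is also present, along with small remnants of pBR322 bom and rop sequences. The expression cassette lies between AAV2 inverted terminal repeats, which supply the cis signals for genome replication and encapsidation. The right-hand ITR is annotated in full, whereas only two short fragments are detected on the left side, which may reflect the difficulty of sequencing or annotating these structured repeats.

The payload is FlpO, a mouse codon-optimized, thermostable version of yeast FLP recombinase fused to an SV40 nuclear localization signal, which recombines FRT sites. According to the catalogue entry, it is expressed from the minBG minimal promoter under control of the AiE2065m enhancer. Neither element is picked up by the automated annotation, but the unannotated stretch between the left ITR fragments and the FlpO coding sequence is where they would be expected. Downstream, a WPRE boosts transcript stability and expression, and the human growth hormone polyadenylation signal terminates the message. The enhancer is described as designed to drive AAV-mediated transgene expression in specific brain cell populations, though the record does not say which ones. The construct belongs to a suite of enhancer AAVs for genetic access to cortical cell types. Delivering FlpO this way would allow Flp-dependent reporters or effectors to be switched on selectively in the targeted cells.
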