Addgene plasmid #230598: AiP1237 - pAAV-AiE2065m-minBG-FlpO-WPRE-HGHpA
Purpose: AiE2065m is an enhancer sequence, designed to drive AAV-mediated transgene expression in specific populations of brain cells
Depositing lab: Allen Institute for Brain Science & Bosiljka Tasic. Depositing organization: Allen Institute. Publication: A suite of enhancer AAVs and transgenic mouse lines for genetic access to cortical cell types. Ben-Simon Y, Hooper M, Narayan S, Daigle TL, Dwivedi D, Way SW, Oster A, Stafford DA, Mich JK, Taormina MJ, Martinez RA, Opitz-Araya X, Roth JR, Alexander JR, Allen S, Amster A, Arbuckle J, Ayala A, Baker PM, Bakken TE, Barcelli T, Barta S, Bendrick J, Bertagnolli D, Bielstein C, Bishwakarma P, Bowlus J, Boyer G, Brouner K, Casian B, Casper T, Chakka AB, Chakrabarty R, Chance RK, Chavan S, Clark M, Colbert K, Collman F, Daniel S, Departee M, DiValentin P, Donadio N, Dotson N, Egdorf T, Fliss T, Gabitto M, Garcia J, Gary A, Gasperini M, Gloe J, Goldy J, Gore BB, Graybuck L, Greisman N, Haeseleer F, Halterman C, Haradon Z, Hastings SD, Helback O, Ho W, Hockemeyer D, Huang C, Huff S, Hunker A, Johansen N, Jones D, Juneau Z, Kalmbach B, Kannan M, Khem S, Kussick E, Kutsal R, Larsen R, Lee C, Lee AY, Leibly M, Lenz GH, Li S, Liang E, Lusk N, Madigan Z, Malloy J, Malone J, McCue R, Melchor J, Mollenkopf T, Moosman S, Morin E, Newman D, Ng L, Ngo K, Omstead V, Otto S, Oyama A, Pena N, Pham T, Phillips E, Pom CA, Potekhina L, Ransford S, Ray PL, Rette D, Reynoldson C, Rimorin C, Rocha D, Ruiz A, Sanchez REA, Sawyer L, Sedeno-Cortes A, Sevigny JP, Shapovalova N, Shepard N, Shulga L, Sigler AR, Siverts L, Soliman S, Somasundaram S, Staats B, Stewart K, Szelenyi E, Tieu M, Trader C, Tran A, van Velthoven CTJ, Walker M, Wang Y, Weed N, Wirthlin M, Wood T, Wynalda B, Yao Z, Zhou T, Ariza J, Dee N, Reding M, Ronellenfitch K, Mufti S, Sunkin SM, Smith KA, Esposito L, Waters J, Thyagarajan B, Yao S, Lein ES, Zeng H, Levi BP, Ngai J, Ting JT, Tasic B. Cell. 2025 May 16:S0092-8674(25)00513-6. doi: 10.1016/j.cell.2025.05.002. PubMed 40403729.
Backbone
  Vector backbone: pAAV2
  Vector type: AAV
Growth in bacteria
  Bacterial resistance: Ampicillin, 100 μg/mL
  Growth temperature: 37°C
  Growth strain: NEB Stable
  Copy number: High Copy
Gene/Insert
  Gene/Insert name: FlpO
  Species: Synthetic
  Promoter: minBG
  Cloning method: Restriction Enzyme; 5′ cloning site MluI (unknown if destroyed); 3′ cloning site AflII (unknown if destroyed)
Terms and licenses: Academic/Nonprofit Terms; Industry Terms: Not Available to Industry
How to cite: AiP1237 - pAAV-AiE2065m-minBG-FlpO-WPRE-HGHpA was a gift from Allen Institute for Brain Science & Bosiljka Tasic (Addgene plasmid # 230598 ; http://n2t.net/addgene:230598 ; RRID:Addgene_230598)
